Addgene plasmid #177972: CoV2-Spike-D614G-S477N
Purpose: Transient mammalian expression of codon optimized SARS-CoV-2 Spike protein (D614G, S477N)
Depositing lab: Melanie Ott. Depositing organization: J. David Gladstone Institutes. Publication: Transmission, infectivity, and neutralization of a spike L452R SARS-CoV-2 variant. Deng X, Garcia-Knight MA, Khalid MM, Servellita V, Wang C, Morris MK, Sotomayor-Gonzalez A, Glasner DR, Reyes KR, Gliwa AS, Reddy NP, Sanchez San Martin C, Federman S, Cheng J, Balcerek J, Taylor J, Streithorst JA, Miller S, Sreekumar B, Chen PY, Schulze-Gahmen U, Taha TY, Hayashi JM, Simoneau CR, Kumar GR, McMahon S, Lidsky PV, Xiao Y, Hemarajata P, Green NM, Espinosa A, Kath C, Haw M, Bell J, Hacker JK, Hanson C, Wadford DA, Anaya C, Ferguson D, Frankino PA, Shivram H, Lareau LF, Wyman SK, Ott M, Andino R, Chiu CY. Cell. 2021 Jun 24;184(13):3426-3437.e8. doi: 10.1016/j.cell.2021.04.025. Epub 2021 Apr 20. PubMed 33991487.
Backbone
  Vector backbone: pcDNA3.1
  Vector type: Mammalian Expression
Growth in bacteria
  Bacterial resistance: Ampicillin, 100 μg/mL
  Growth temperature: 37°C
  Growth strain: DH5alpha
  Copy number: High Copy
Gene/Insert
  Gene/Insert name: SARS-CoV-2 Spike protein (D614G, S477N)
  Species: Other
  Mutation: D614G, S477N
  Entrez Gene: S (a.k.a. GU280_gp02, spike glycoprotein)
  Cloning method: Gibson Cloning
Resource information
  A portion of this plasmid was derived from a plasmid made by: Modified from CoV2-Spike-D614G from Jennifer Doudna (Addgene plasmid # 177960)
Terms and licenses: Academic/Nonprofit Terms; Industry Terms: Not Available to Industry
Depositor comments: Please visit https://www.biorxiv.org/content/10.1101/2021.08.05.455082v1 for bioRxv preprint.
How to cite: CoV2-Spike-D614G-S477N was a gift from Melanie Ott (Addgene plasmid # 177972 ; http://n2t.net/addgene:177972 ; RRID:Addgene_177972)
