[The description below was written by a language model from this plasmid's Addgene catalogue record and pLannotate feature annotations shown in this document.]
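Description:
CoV2-Spike-D614G-S477N is a pcDNA3.1-based mammalian expression plasmid of about 9.2 kb, built for transient expression of a codon-optimized SARS-CoV-2 Spike glycoprotein carrying the D614G and S477N substitutions. It is propagated in E. coli as a high-copy plasmid through a ColE1/pUC-type origin and selected with ampicillin via the β-lactamase gene and its native promoter. An f1 bacteriophage origin is also present, along with residual backbone elements annotated as short fragments (lac promoter/operator, CAP site, bom, lacI and ble fragments, and a brief match to an HIV-1 LTR just after the CMV promoter). These appear to be backbone remnants or incidental sequence matches rather than functional parts of the payload.

The Spike open reading frame, roughly 3.8 kb, sits downstream of the human cytomegalovirus immediate-early enhancer and promoter and is terminated by the bovine growth hormone polyadenylation signal, giving strong constitutive expression in transfected mammalian cells. A T7 promoter lies between the CMV promoter and the coding sequence, as is standard in this backbone. No epitope tags or reporters are annotated on the insert. A separate cassette, in which the SV40 early promoter drives the neomycin phosphotransferase gene followed by an SV40 poly(A) signal, would allow G418 selection of mammalian cells, although the stated purpose is transient expression.

The plasmid was made by Gibson cloning from a parental D614G Spike construct. It belongs to a set of Spike variant plasmids associated with a study of the transmission, infectivity and antibody neutralization of SARS-CoV-2 variants, where it allows the effect of the S477N change to be examined on the D614G background.
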