Features (pLannotate 1.2.2; 20 found; start..end, strand, type, name):
    528..1388    -  CDS            AmpR: β-lactamase; bla; confers resistance to ampicillin, carbenicillin, and related antibiotics
   1389..1493    -  promoter       AmpR promoter: bla
   1552..1604    -  misc_feature   bom (fragment): basis of mobility region from pBR322
   1759..2138    +  enhancer       CMV enhancer: human cytomegalovirus immediate early enhancer
   2139..2342    +  promoter       CMV promoter: human cytomegalovirus (CMV) immediate early promoter
   2338..2371    +  LTR            5' LTR (truncated) (fragment): truncated 5' long terminal repeat (LTR) from HIV-1
   2387..2405    +  promoter       T7 promoter: promoter for bacteriophage T7 RNA polymerase
   2425..6243    +  CDS            S: SPIKE_SARS2 - Experimental evidence at protein level: Swiss-Prot protein existence level 1. [Spike glycoprotein]: May down-regulate host tetherin (BST2) by lysosomal degradation, thereby counteracting its antiviral activity. From Severe acute respiratory syndrome coronavirus 2 (2019-nCoV) (SARS-CoV-2).
   6290..6514    +  polyA_signal   bGH poly(A) signal: bovine growth hormone polyadenylation signal
   6518..6539    +  promoter       SV40 promoter (fragment): SV40 enhancer and early promoter
   6560..6988    +  rep_origin     f1 ori (sequence partly withheld): f1 bacteriophage origin of replication; arrow indicates direction of (+) strand synthesis
   7002..7331    +  promoter       SV40 promoter: SV40 enhancer and early promoter
   7398..8189    +  CDS            neo: KKA2_KLEPN - Also known as kan, nptII. Experimental evidence at protein level: Swiss-Prot protein existence level 1. Resistance to kanamycin, neomycin, paromomycin, ribostamycin, butirosin and gentamicin B. From Klebsiella pneumoniae.
   8213..8371    +  CDS            ble (fragment): BLE_KLEPN - Experimental evidence at protein level: Swiss-Prot protein existence level 1. Binding protein with a strong affinity to the bleomycin family of antibiotics. Binds to CL990; an antimitotic-antibiotic compound. From Klebsiella pneumoniae.
   8366..8487    +  polyA_signal   SV40 poly(A) signal: SV40 polyadenylation signal
   8560..8576    -  protein_bind   lac operator: The lac repressor binds to the lac operator to inhibit transcription in E. coli. This inhibition can be relieved by adding lactose or isopropyl-β-D-thiogalactopyranoside (IPTG). lac repressor encoded by lacI
   8584..8614    -  promoter       lac promoter: promoter for the E. coli lac operon
   8629..8650    -  protein_bind   CAP binding site: CAP binding activates transcription in the presence of cAMP. E. coli catabolite activator protein
   8663..8755    -  CDS            lacI (fragment): lac repressor; lacI; The lac repressor binds to the lac operator to inhibit transcription in E. coli. This inhibition can be relieved by adding lactose or isopropyl-β-D-thiogalactopyranoside (IPTG).
   8938..357     -  rep_origin     ori (across the origin): high-copy-number ColE1/pMB1/pBR322/pUC origin of replication
>Addgene plasmid #177972 | CoV2-Spike-D614G-S477N | addgene full sequence | sequence record 348232 | Addgene NGS Result
GTTCGCTCCAAGCTGGGCTGTGTGCACGAACCCCCCGTTCAGCCCGACCGCTGCGCCTTATCCGGTAACT
ATCGTCTTGAGTCCAACCCGGTAAGACACGACTTATCGCCACTGGCAGCAGCCACTGGTAACAGGATTAG
CAGAGCGAGGTATGTAGGCGGTGCTACAGAGTTCTTGAAGTGGTGGCCTAACTACGGCTACACTAGAAGA
ACAGTATTTGGTATCTGCGCTCTGCTGAAGCCAGTTACCTTCGGAAAAAGAGTTGGTAGCTCTTGATCCG
GCAAACAAACCACCGCTGGTAGCGGTGGTTTTTTTGTTTGCAAGCAGCAGATTACGCGCAGAAAAAAAGG
ATCTCAAGAAGATCCTTTGATCTTTTCTACGGGGTCTGACGCTCAGTGGAACGAAAACTCACGTTAAGGG
ATTTTGGTCATGAGATTATCAAAAAGGATCTTCACCTAGATCCTTTTAAATTAAAAATGAAGTTTTAAAT
CAATCTAAAGTATATATGAGTAAACTTGGTCTGACAGTTACCAATGCTTAATCAGTGAGGCACCTATCTC
AGCGATCTGTCTATTTCGTTCATCCATAGTTGCCTGACTCCCCGTCGTGTAGATAACTACGATACGGGAG
GGCTTACCATCTGGCCCCAGTGCTGCAATGATACCGCGAGACCCACGCTCACCGGCTCCAGATTTATCAG
CAATAAACCAGCCAGCCGGAAGGGCCGAGCGCAGAAGTGGTCCTGCAACTTTATCCGCCTCCATCCAGTC
TATTAATTGTTGCCGGGAAGCTAGAGTAAGTAGTTCGCCAGTTAATAGTTTGCGCAACGTTGTTGCCATT
GCTACAGGCATCGTGGTGTCACGCTCGTCGTTTGGTATGGCTTCATTCAGCTCCGGTTCCCAACGATCAA
GGCGAGTTACATGATCCCCCATGTTGTGCAAAAAAGCGGTTAGCTCCTTCGGTCCTCCGATCGTTGTCAG
AAGTAAGTTGGCCGCAGTGTTATCACTCATGGTTATGGCAGCACTGCATAATTCTCTTACTGTCATGCCA
TCCGTAAGATGCTTTTCTGTGACTGGTGAGTACTCAACCAAGTCATTCTGAGAATAGTGTATGCGGCGAC
CGAGTTGCTCTTGCCCGGCGTCAATACGGGATAATACCGCGCCACATAGCAGAACTTTAAAAGTGCTCAT
CATTGGAAAACGTTCTTCGGGGCGAAAACTCTCAAGGATCTTACCGCTGTTGAGATCCAGTTCGATGTAA
CCCACTCGTGCACCCAACTGATCTTCAGCATCTTTTACTTTCACCAGCGTTTCTGGGTGAGCAAAAACAG
GAAGGCAAAATGCCGCAAAAAAGGGAATAAGGGCGACACGGAAATGTTGAATACTCATACTCTTCCTTTT
TCAATATTATTGAAGCATTTATCAGGGTTATTGTCTCATGAGCGGATACATATTTGAATGTATTTAGAAA
AATAAACAAATAGGGGTTCCGCGCACATTTCCCCGAAAAGTGCCACCTGACGTCGACGGATCGGGAGATC
TCCCGATCCCCTATGGTGCACTCTCAGTACAATCTGCTCTGATGCCGCATAGTTAAGCCAGTATCTGCTC
CCTGCTTGTGTGTTGGAGGTCGCTGAGTAGTGCGCGAGCAAAATTTAAGCTACAACAAGGCAAGGCTTGA
CCGACAATTGCATGAAGAATCTGCTTAGGGTTAGGCGTTTTGCGCTGCTTCGCGATGTACGGGCCAGATA
TACGCGTTGACATTGATTATTGACTAGTTATTAATAGTAATCAATTACGGGGTCATTAGTTCATAGCCCA
TATATGGAGTTCCGCGTTACATAACTTACGGTAAATGGCCCGCCTGGCTGACCGCCCAACGACCCCCGCC
CATTGACGTCAATAATGACGTATGTTCCCATAGTAACGCCAATAGGGACTTTCCATTGACGTCAATGGGT
GGAGTATTTACGGTAAACTGCCCACTTGGCAGTACATCAAGTGTATCATATGCCAAGTACGCCCCCTATT
GACGTCAATGACGGTAAATGGCCCGCCTGGCATTATGCCCAGTACATGACCTTATGGGACTTTCCTACTT
GGCAGTACATCTACGTATTAGTCATCGCTATTACCATGGTGATGCGGTTTTGGCAGTACATCAATGGGCG
TGGATAGCGGTTTGACTCACGGGGATTTCCAAGTCTCCACCCCATTGACGTCAATGGGAGTTTGTTTTGG
CACCAAAATCAACGGGACTTTCCAAAATGTCGTAACAACTCCGCCCCATTGACGCAAATGGGCGGTAGGC
GTGTACGGTGGGAGGTCTATATAAGCAGAGCTCTCTGGCTAACTAGAGAACCCACTGCTTACTGGCTTAT
CGAAATTAATACGACTCACTATAGGGAGACCCAAGCTGGCTAGCATGTTTGTCTTCCTGGTCCTGCTGCC
TCTGGTCTCGTCTCAGTGCGTGAACCTGACTACTAGAACCCAGCTGCCTCCTGCCTATACTAACTCCTTC
ACCCGCGGCGTGTACTACCCAGACAAGGTGTTCCGCAGCTCCGTGCTGCACTCCACCCAGGATCTGTTCC
TGCCCTTCTTCAGCAACGTGACCTGGTTCCACGCCATCCACGTGAGCGGCACCAATGGCACCAAGCGGTT
CGACAATCCCGTGCTGCCATTCAACGATGGCGTGTACTTCGCCTCCACCGAGAAGAGCAACATCATCCGC
GGCTGGATCTTCGGCACCACCCTGGACTCCAAGACCCAGAGCCTGCTGATCGTGAACAATGCCACCAACG
TGGTCATCAAGGTGTGCGAGTTCCAGTTCTGCAATGATCCATTCCTGGGCGTGTACTACCACAAGAACAA
TAAGTCCTGGATGGAGAGCGAGTTCCGCGTGTACAGCTCCGCCAACAATTGCACCTTCGAGTACGTGTCC
CAGCCCTTCCTGATGGACCTGGAGGGCAAGCAGGGCAATTTCAAGAACCTGCGCGAGTTCGTGTTCAAGA
ATATCGATGGCTACTTCAAGATCTACTCCAAGCACACCCCCATCAACCTGGTGCGCGACCTGCCACAGGG
CTTCAGCGCCCTGGAGCCACTGGTGGATCTGCCAATCGGCATCAACATCACCAGGTTCCAGACCCTGCTG
GCCCTGCACCGCAGCTACCTGACCCCAGGCGACAGCTCCAGCGGATGGACCGCTGGAGCTGCTGCCTACT
ACGTGGGCTACCTGCAGCCCCGCACCTTCCTGCTGAAGTACAACGAGAATGGCACCATCACCGACGCCGT
GGATTGCGCCCTGGATCCACTGTCCGAGACAAAGTGCACCCTGAAGAGCTTCACCGTGGAGAAGGGCATC
TACCAGACCTCCAATTTCCGCGTGCAGCCAACCGAGAGCATCGTGCGCTTCCCCAATATCACCAACCTGT
GCCCATTCGGCGAGGTGTTCAACGCTACCAGGTTCGCCAGCGTGTACGCTTGGAATCGCAAGCGCATCTC
CAACTGCGTGGCCGACTACAGCGTGCTGTACAACTCCGCCAGCTTCTCCACCTTCAAGTGCTACGGCGTG
TCCCCCACCAAGCTGAATGATCTGTGCTTCACCAACGTGTACGCCGATAGCTTCGTGATCAGGGGCGACG
AGGTGCGCCAGATCGCTCCAGGACAGACCGGCAAGATCGCTGACTACAATTACAAGCTGCCCGACGATTT
CACCGGCTGCGTGATCGCCTGGAACTCCAACAATCTGGATAGCAAAGTGGGCGGCAACTACAATTACCTG
TACCGCCTGTTCCGCAAGTCCAATCTGAAGCCATTCGAGCGCGACATCTCCACCGAGATCTACCAGGCTG
GAAATACCCCATGCAATGGAGTGGAGGGCTTCAACTGCTACTTCCCCCTGCAGAGCTACGGCTTCCAGCC
AACCAACGGAGTGGGATACCAGCCATACAGGGTGGTGGTGCTGTCCTTCGAGCTGCTGCACGCTCCAGCT
ACCGTGTGCGGACCAAAGAAGAGCACCAATCTGGTGAAGAACAAGTGCGTGAACTTCAATTTCAACGGCC
TGACCGGAACCGGCGTGCTGACCGAGTCCAACAAGAAGTTCCTGCCATTCCAGCAGTTCGGAAGGGACAT
CGCTGATACCACCGACGCCGTGCGCGACCCACAGACCCTGGAGATCCTGGATATCACCCCATGCTCCTTC
GGCGGCGTGAGCGTGATCACCCCAGGAACCAATACCAGCAACCAGGTGGCCGTGCTGTACCAGGGCGTGA
ATTGCACCGAGGTGCCAGTGGCTATCCACGCTGATCAGCTGACCCCAACCTGGCGCGTGTACAGCACCGG
ATCCAACGTGTTCCAGACCCGCGCCGGATGCCTGATCGGAGCTGAGCACGTGAACAATTCCTACGAGTGC
GACATCCCAATCGGAGCTGGAATCTGCGCCAGCTACCAGACCCAGACCAACTCCCCAAGGAGGGCTCGCA
GCGTGGCCAGCCAGTCCATCATCGCCTACACCATGTCCCTGGGCGCCGAGAATAGCGTGGCCTACAGCAA
CAATTCCATCGCCATCCCAACCAACTTCACCATCTCCGTGACCACCGAGATCCTGCCCGTGTCCATGACC
AAGACCAGCGTGGACTGCACCATGTACATCTGCGGCGATTCCACCGAGTGCAGCAACCTGCTGCTGCAGT
ACGGCAGCTTCTGCACCCAGCTGAATCGCGCCCTGACCGGAATCGCTGTGGAGCAGGATAAGAACACCCA
GGAGGTGTTCGCCCAGGTGAAGCAGATCTACAAGACCCCCCCAATCAAGGACTTCGGCGGCTTCAATTTC
AGCCAGATCCTGCCCGATCCAAGCAAGCCCTCCAAGCGCAGCTTCATCGAGGACCTGCTGTTCAACAAGG
TGACCCTGGCCGATGCCGGCTTCATCAAGCAGTACGGCGATTGCCTGGGCGACATCGCTGCCCGCGACCT
GATCTGCGCCCAGAAGTTCAATGGCCTGACCGTGCTGCCACCACTGCTGACCGATGAGATGATCGCTCAG
TACACCTCCGCCCTGCTGGCCGGAACCATCACCAGCGGATGGACCTTCGGCGCTGGAGCCGCCCTGCAGA
TCCCCTTCGCCATGCAGATGGCCTACCGCTTCAACGGCATCGGCGTGACCCAGAATGTGCTGTACGAGAA
CCAGAAGCTGATCGCCAATCAGTTCAACTCCGCCATCGGCAAGATCCAGGACTCCCTGTCCAGCACCGCC
AGCGCCCTGGGCAAGCTGCAGGATGTGGTGAATCAGAACGCCCAGGCCCTGAATACCCTGGTGAAGCAGC
TGTCCAGCAACTTCGGCGCCATCTCCAGCGTGCTGAATGATATCCTGAGCCGCCTGGACAAGGTGGAGGC
TGAGGTGCAGATCGATAGGCTGATCACCGGCCGCCTGCAGTCCCTGCAGACCTACGTGACCCAGCAGCTG
ATCAGGGCTGCTGAGATCAGGGCCAGCGCCAATCTGGCTGCTACCAAGATGTCCGAGTGCGTGCTGGGAC
AGAGCAAGAGGGTGGACTTCTGCGGCAAGGGCTACCACCTGATGTCCTTCCCACAGAGCGCCCCACACGG
AGTGGTGTTCCTGCACGTGACCTACGTGCCAGCCCAGGAGAAGAACTTCACCACCGCTCCAGCTATCTGC
CACGATGGCAAGGCTCACTTCCCACGCGAGGGCGTGTTCGTGTCCAACGGCACCCACTGGTTCGTGACCC
AGCGCAATTTCTACGAGCCCCAGATCATCACCACCGACAATACCTTCGTGAGCGGCAACTGCGACGTGGT
CATCGGAATCGTGAACAATACCGTGTACGATCCCCTGCAGCCAGAGCTGGACTCCTTCAAGGAGGAGCTG
GATAAGTACTTCAAGAATCACACCAGCCCCGACGTGGATCTGGGCGACATCTCCGGCATCAATGCCAGCG
TGGTGAACATCCAGAAGGAGATCGACCGCCTGAACGAGGTGGCCAAGAATCTGAACGAGTCCCTGATCGA
TCTGCAGGAGCTGGGCAAGTACGAGCAGTACATCAAGTGGCCATGGTACATCTGGCTGGGCTTCATCGCC
GGCCTGATCGCCATCGTGATGGTGACCATCATGCTGTGCTGCATGACCTCCTGCTGCAGCTGCCTGAAGG
GCTGCTGCTCCTGCGGCAGCTGCTGCAAGTTCGATGAGGACGATAGCGAGCCCGTGCTGAAGGGCGTCAA
ACTGCACTATACATAGCTCGAGTCTAGAGGGCCCGTTTAAACCCGCTGATCAGCCTCGACTGTGCCTTCT
AGTTGCCAGCCATCTGTTGTTTGCCCCTCCCCCGTGCCTTCCTTGACCCTGGAAGGTGCCACTCCCACTG
TCCTTTCCTAATAAAATGAGGAAATTGCATCGCATTGTCTGAGTAGGTGTCATTCTATTCTGGGGGGTGG
GGTGGGGCAGGACAGCAAGGGGGAGGATTGGGAAGACAATAGCAGGCATGCTGGGGATGCGGTGGGCTCT
ATGGCTTCTGAGGCGGAAAGAACCAGCTGGGGCTCTAGGGGGTATCCCC
[124 nt withheld, positions 6560-6683]
C
[91 nt withheld, positions 6685-6775]
A
[49 nt withheld, positions 6777-6825]
CCTTTGACGTTGGAGTCCACGTTCTTT
[37 nt withheld, positions 6853-6889]
ACCCTATCTCGGTCTATTCTTTTGATTTATAAGGGATTTTGCCGATTTCGGCCTATTGGTTAAAAAATGA
GCTGATTTAACAAAAATTTAACGCGAATTAATTCTGTGGAATGTGTGTCAGTTAGGGTGTGGAAAGTCCC
CAGGCTCCCCAGCAGGCAGAAGTATGCAAAGCATGCATCTCAATTAGTCAGCAACCAGGTGTGGAAAGTC
CCCAGGCTCCCCAGCAGGCAGAAGTATGCAAAGCATGCATCTCAATTAGTCAGCAACCATAGTCCCGCCC
CTAACTCCGCCCATCCCGCCCCTAACTCCGCCCAGTTCCGCCCATTCTCCGCCCCATGGCTGACTAATTT
TTTTTATTTATGCAGAGGCCGAGGCCGCCTCTGCCTCTGAGCTATTCCAGAAGTAGTGAGGAGGCTTTTT
TGGAGGCCTAGGCTTTTGCAAAAAGCTCCCGGGAGCTTGTATATCCATTTTCGGATCTGATCAAGAGACA
GGATGAGGATCGTTTCGCATGATTGAACAAGATGGATTGCACGCAGGTTCTCCGGCCGCTTGGGTGGAGA
GGCTATTCGGCTATGACTGGGCACAACAGACAATCGGCTGCTCTGATGCCGCCGTGTTCCGGCTGTCAGC
GCAGGGGCGCCCGGTTCTTTTTGTCAAGACCGACCTGTCCGGTGCCCTGAATGAACTGCAGGACGAGGCA
GCGCGGCTATCGTGGCTGGCCACGACGGGCGTTCCTTGCGCAGCTGTGCTCGACGTTGTCACTGAAGCGG
GAAGGGACTGGCTGCTATTGGGCGAAGTGCCGGGGCAGGATCTCCTGTCATCTCACCTTGCTCCTGCCGA
GAAAGTATCCATCATGGCTGATGCAATGCGGCGGCTGCATACGCTTGATCCGGCTACCTGCCCATTCGAC
CACCAAGCGAAACATCGCATCGAGCGAGCACGTACTCGGATGGAAGCCGGTCTTGTCGATCAGGATGATC
TGGACGAAGAGCATCAGGGGCTCGCGCCAGCCGAACTGTTCGCCAGGCTCAAGGCGCGCATGCCCGACGG
CGAGGATCTCGTCGTGACCCATGGCGATGCCTGCTTGCCGAATATCATGGTGGAAAATGGCCGCTTTTCT
GGATTCATCGACTGTGGCCGGCTGGGTGTGGCGGACCGCTATCAGGACATAGCGTTGGCTACCCGTGATA
TTGCTGAAGAGCTTGGCGGCGAATGGGCTGACCGCTTCCTCGTGCTTTACGGTATCGCCGCTCCCGATTC
GCAGCGCATCGCCTTCTATCGCCTTCTTGACGAGTTCTTCTGAGCGGGACTCTGGGGTTCGAAATGACCG
ACCAAGCGACGCCCAACCTGCCATCACGAGATTTCGATTCCACCGCCGCCTTCTATGAAAGGTTGGGCTT
CGGAATCGTTTTCCGGGACGCCGGCTGGATGATCCTCCAGCGCGGGGATCTCATGCTGGAGTTCTTCGCC
CACCCCAACTTGTTTATTGCAGCTTATAATGGTTACAAATAAAGCAATAGCATCACAAATTTCACAAATA
AAGCATTTTTTTCACTGCATTCTAGTTGTGGTTTGTCCAAACTCATCAATGTATCTTATCATGTCTGTAT
ACCGTCGACCTCTAGCTAGAGCTTGGCGTAATCATGGTCATAGCTGTTTCCTGTGTGAAATTGTTATCCG
CTCACAATTCCACACAACATACGAGCCGGAAGCATAAAGTGTAAAGCCTGGGGTGCCTAATGAGTGAGCT
AACTCACATTAATTGCGTTGCGCTCACTGCCCGCTTTCCAGTCGGGAAACCTGTCGTGCCAGCTGCATTA
ATGAATCGGCCAACGCGCGGGGAGAGGCGGTTTGCGTATTGGGCGCTCTTCCGCTTCCTCGCTCACTGAC
TCGCTGCGCTCGGTCGTTCGGCTGCGGCGAGCGGTATCAGCTCACTCAAAGGCGGTAATACGGTTATCCA
CAGAATCAGGGGATAACGCAGGAAAGAACATGTGAGCAAAAGGCCAGCAAAAGGCCAGGAACCGTAAAAA
GGCCGCGTTGCTGGCGTTTTTCCATAGGCTCCGCCCCCCTGACGAGCATCACAAAAATCGACGCTCAAGT
CAGAGGTGGCGAAACCCGACAGGACTATAAAGATACCAGGCGTTTCCCCCTGGAAGCTCCCTCGTGCGCT
CTCCTGTTCCGACCCTGCCGCTTACCGGATACCTGTCCGCCTTTCTCCCTTCGGGAAGCGTGGCGCTTTC
TCATAGCTCACGCTGTAGGTATCTCAGTTCGGTGTAGGTC
